Addgene plasmid #77168: EIF2AK3 gRNA (BRDN0001146966)
Purpose: 3rd generation lentiviral gRNA plasmid targeting human EIF2AK3
Depositing lab: John Doench & David Root. Depositing organization: Broad Institute. Publication: Optimized sgRNA design to maximize activity and minimize off-target effects of CRISPR-Cas9. Doench JG, Fusi N, Sullender M, Hegde M, Vaimberg EW, Donovan KF, Smith I, Tothova Z, Wilen C, Orchard R, Virgin HW, Listgarten J, Root DE. Nat Biotechnol. 2016 Jan 18. doi: 10.1038/nbt.3437. PubMed 26780180.
Backbone
  Vector backbone: lentiGuide-Puro
  Backbone manufacturer: Zhang Lab (Addgene plasmid # 52963)
  Vector type: Mammalian Expression, Lentiviral, CRISPR
  Selectable markers: Puromycin
Growth in bacteria
  Bacterial resistance: Ampicillin, 100 μg/mL
  Growth temperature: 37°C
  Growth strain: DH5alpha
  Copy number: High Copy
Gene/Insert
  Gene/Insert name: EIF2AK3 (alt name: EIF2AK3)
  gRNA/shRNA sequence: GTACCACCCATTACCTATTG
  Species: H. sapiens (human)
  Entrez Gene: EIF2AK3 (a.k.a. PEK, PERK, WRS)
  Promoter: hU6
  Cloning method: Unknown
  Sequencing primers: 5′ U6-F; 3′ pS2-R
Terms and licenses: Academic/Nonprofit Terms; Industry Terms: Not Available to Industry
Depositor comments: The gRNA was designed to target a Genbank reference sequence which has since been removed from the database. Note that this plasmid does NOT contain Cas9. It should be used in conjunction with lentiCas9-Blast (Addgene #52962) or otherwise with cell lines already expressing Cas9. Browse the full kinome gRNA library at http://www.addgene.org/pooled-library/broadgpp-human-kinome/ or visit http://www.broadinstitute.org/rnai/public/ for detailed protocols and information.
How to cite: EIF2AK3 gRNA (BRDN0001146966) was a gift from John Doench & David Root (Addgene plasmid # 77168 ; http://n2t.net/addgene:77168 ; RRID:Addgene_77168)
