[The description below was written by a language model from this plasmid's Addgene catalogue record and pLannotate feature annotations shown in this document.]
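Description:
EIF2AK3 gRNA (BRDN0001146966) is a third-generation lentiviral CRISPR guide plasmid built on the lentiGuide-Puro backbone. It expresses a single guide RNA against human EIF2AK3, the kinase also known as PERK or PEK. It is propagated in E. coli as a high-copy plasmid through a ColE1/pUC-type origin with ampicillin resistance (β-lactamase). The backbone also carries an f1 origin, an SV40 origin and poly(A) signal, and residual lac and T7/T3 promoter elements left over from the cloning vector.

The viral genome is transcribed in packaging cells from an RSV promoter fused to a truncated HIV-1 5' LTR. This arrangement removes the need for Tat, which is typical of third-generation designs. The transcript carries the Ψ packaging signal with a gag fragment, the Rev response element for Rev-dependent nuclear export, a cPPT/CTS and a self-inactivating ΔU3 3' LTR that disables LTR promoter activity after integration. Between the LTRs are two expression units. A human U6 RNA polymerase III promoter drives the 20-nt EIF2AK3 spacer joined to the Streptococcus pyogenes Cas9 gRNA scaffold. An EF-1α promoter with its intron A drives puromycin N-acetyltransferase, followed by a WPRE that enhances transcript expression, so transduced mammalian cells can be selected with puromycin.

The plasmid does not encode Cas9, so it has to be used with a separate Cas9 lentivector or in cells that already express Cas9 to knock out EIF2AK3. It belongs to a human kinome gRNA collection. The depositors note that the guide was designed against a GenBank reference sequence that has since been withdrawn.
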