Features (pLannotate 1.2.2; 29 found; start..end, strand, type, name):
     14..80      +  CDS            small t antigen (fragment): SV40 (simian virus 40) small t antigen
    106..317     +  promoter       EF-1α core promoter: core promoter for human elongation factor EF-1α
    318..1256    +  intron         EF-1α intron A: intron upstream of the start codon of human EF-1α
   1278..1877    +  CDS            PuroR (fragment): puromycin N-acetyltransferase; pac from Streptomyces; confers resistance to puromycin
   1893..2481    +  misc_feature   WPRE: woodchuck hepatitis virus posttranscriptional regulatory element
   2532..2551    +  misc_feature   cPPT/CTS (fragment): central polypurine tract and central termination sequence of HIV-1
   2553..2786    +  LTR            3' LTR (ΔU3): self-inactivating 3' long terminal repeat (LTR) from HIV-1
   2864..2985    +  polyA_signal   SV40 poly(A) signal: SV40 polyadenylation signal
   3025..3160    +  rep_origin     SV40 ori: SV40 origin of replication
   3181..3199    -  promoter       T7 promoter: promoter for bacteriophage T7 RNA polymerase
   3207..3362    +  CDS            lacZα (fragment): LacZα fragment of β-galactosidase; lacZ fragment
   3367..3795    +  rep_origin     f1 ori (sequence partly withheld): f1 bacteriophage origin of replication; arrow indicates direction of (+) strand synthesis
   3848..3952    +  promoter       AmpR promoter: bla
   3953..4813    +  CDS            AmpR: β-lactamase; bla; confers resistance to ampicillin, carbenicillin, and related antibiotics
   4984..5572    +  rep_origin     ori: high-copy-number ColE1/pMB1/pBR322/pUC origin of replication
   5755..5847    +  CDS            lacI (fragment): lac repressor; lacI; The lac repressor binds to the lac operator to inhibit transcription in E. coli. This inhibition can be relieved by adding lactose or isopropyl-β-D-thiogalactopyranoside (IPTG).
   5860..5881    +  protein_bind   CAP binding site: CAP binding activates transcription in the presence of cAMP. E. coli catabolite activator protein
   5896..5926    +  promoter       lac promoter: promoter for the E. coli lac operon
   5934..5950    +  protein_bind   lac operator: The lac repressor binds to the lac operator to inhibit transcription in E. coli. This inhibition can be relieved by adding lactose or isopropyl-β-D-thiogalactopyranoside (IPTG). lac repressor encoded by lacI
   5995..6013    +  promoter       T3 promoter: promoter for bacteriophage T3 RNA polymerase
   6041..6267    +  promoter       RSV promoter: Rous sarcoma virus enhancer/promoter
   6268..6448    +  LTR            5' LTR (truncated): truncated 5' long terminal repeat (LTR) from HIV-1
   6495..6620    +  misc_feature   HIV-1 Ψ: packaging signal of human immunodeficiency virus type 1
   6604..6967    +  CDS            HIV-1 gag (fragment): gag protein from human immunodeficiency virus 1; gag
   7113..7346    +  misc_feature   RRE: The Rev response element (RRE) of HIV-1 allows for Rev-dependent mRNA export from the nucleus to the cytoplasm.
   7723..7749    +  CDS            Rev (fragment): human immunodeficiency virus 1 (HIV-1) Rev protein; rev; enhances nuclear export of unspliced and incompletely spliced viral mRNAs
   7753..7993    +  promoter       U6 promoter: RNA polymerase III promoter for human U6 snRNA
   8023..8098    +  misc_RNA       gRNA scaffold: guide RNA scaffold for the Streptococcus pyogenes CRISPR/Cas9 system
   8154..8271    +  misc_feature   cPPT/CTS: central polypurine tract and central termination sequence of HIV-1
>Addgene plasmid #77168 | EIF2AK3 gRNA (BRDN0001146966) | addgene full sequence | sequence record 187244 | Addgene Assembled Sequence
CCCGGGTGCAAAGATGGATAAAGTTTTAAACAGAGAGGAATCTTTGCAGCTAATGGACCTTCTAGGTCTT
GAAAGGAGTGGGAATTGGCTCCGGTGCCCGTCAGTGGGCAGAGCGCACATCGCCCACAGTCCCCGAGAAG
TTGGGGGGAGGGGTCGGCAATTGATCCGGTGCCTAGAGAAGGTGGCGCGGGGTAAACTGGGAAAGTGATG
TCGTGTACTGGCTCCGCCTTTTTCCCGAGGGTGGGGGAGAACCGTATATAAGTGCAGTAGTCGCCGTGAA
CGTTCTTTTTCGCAACGGGTTTGCCGCCAGAACACAGGTAAGTGCCGTGTGTGGTTCCCGCGGGCCTGGC
CTCTTTACGGGTTATGGCCCTTGCGTGCCTTGAATTACTTCCACCTGGCTGCAGTACGTGATTCTTGATC
CCGAGCTTCGGGTTGGAAGTGGGTGGGAGAGTTCGAGGCCTTGCGCTTAAGGAGCCCCTTCGCCTCGTGC
TTGAGTTGAGGCCTGGCCTGGGCGCTGGGGCCGCCGCGTGCGAATCTGGTGGCACCTTCGCGCCTGTCTC
GCTGCTTTCGATAAGTCTCTAGCCATTTAAAATTTTTGATGACCTGCTGCGACGCTTTTTTTCTGGCAAG
ATAGTCTTGTAAATGCGGGCCAAGATCTGCACACTGGTATTTCGGTTTTTGGGGCCGCGGGCGGCGACGG
GGCCCGTGCGTCCCAGCGCACATGTTCGGCGAGGCGGGGCCTGCGAGCGCGGCCACCGAGAATCGGACGG
GGGTAGTCTCAAGCTGGCCGGCCTGCTCTGGTGCCTGGCCTCGCGCCGCCGTGTATCGCCCCGCCCTGGG
CGGCAAGGCTGGCCCGGTCGGCACCAGTTGCGTGAGCGGAAAGATGGCCGCTTCCCGGCCCTGCTGCAGG
GAGCTCAAAATGGAGGACGCGGCGCTCGGGAGAGCGGGCGGGTGAGTCACCCACACAAAGGAAAAGGGCC
TTTCCGTCCTCAGCCGTCGCTTCATGTGACTCCACGGAGTACCGGGCGCCGTCCAGGCACCTCGATTAGT
TCTCGAGCTTTTGGAGTACGTCGTCTTTAGGTTGGGGGGAGGGGTTTTATGCGATGGAGTTTCCCCACAC
TGAGTGGGTGGAGACTGAAGTTAGGCCAGCTTGGCACTTGATGTAATTCTCCTTGGAATTTGCCCTTTTT
GAGTTTGGATCTTGGTTCATTCTCAAGCCTCAGACAGTGGTTCAAAGTTTTTTTCTTCCATTTCAGGTGT
CGTGACGTACGGCCACCATGACCGAGTACAAGCCCACGGTGCGCCTCGCCACCCGCGACGACGTCCCCAG
GGCCGTACGCACCCTCGCCGCCGCGTTCGCCGACTACCCCGCCACGCGCCACACCGTCGATCCGGACCGC
CACATCGAGCGGGTCACCGAGCTGCAAGAACTCTTCCTCACGCGCGTCGGGCTCGACATCGGCAAGGTGT
GGGTCGCGGACGACGGCGCCGCCGTGGCGGTCTGGACCACGCCGGAGAGCGTCGAAGCGGGGGCGGTGTT
CGCCGAGATCGGCCCGCGCATGGCCGAGTTGAGCGGTTCCCGGCTGGCCGCGCAGCAACAGATGGAAGGC
CTCCTGGCGCCGCACCGGCCCAAGGAGCCCGCGTGGTTCCTGGCCACCGTCGGAGTCTCGCCCGACCACC
AGGGCAAGGGTCTGGGCAGCGCCGTCGTGCTCCCCGGAGTGGAGGCGGCCGAGCGCGCCGGGGTGCCCGC
CTTCCTGGAGACCTCCGCGCCCCGCAACCTCCCCTTCTACGAGCGGCTCGGCTTCACCGTCACCGCCGAC
GTCGAGGTGCCCGAAGGACCGCGCACCTGGTGCATGACCCGCAAGCCCGGTGCCTGAACGCGTTAAGTCG
ACAATCAACCTCTGGATTACAAAATTTGTGAAAGATTGACTGGTATTCTTAACTATGTTGCTCCTTTTAC
GCTATGTGGATACGCTGCTTTAATGCCTTTGTATCATGCTATTGCTTCCCGTATGGCTTTCATTTTCTCC
TCCTTGTATAAATCCTGGTTGCTGTCTCTTTATGAGGAGTTGTGGCCCGTTGTCAGGCAACGTGGCGTGG
TGTGCACTGTGTTTGCTGACGCAACCCCCACTGGTTGGGGCATTGCCACCACCTGTCAGCTCCTTTCCGG
GACTTTCGCTTTCCCCCTCCCTATTGCCACGGCGGAACTCATCGCCGCCTGCCTTGCCCGCTGCTGGACA
GGGGCTCGGCTGTTGGGCACTGACAATTCCGTGGTGTTGTCGGGGAAATCATCGTCCTTTCCTTGGCTGC
TCGCCTGTGTTGCCACCTGGATTCTGCGCGGGACGTCCTTCTGCTACGTCCCTTCGGCCCTCAATCCAGC
GGACCTTCCTTCCCGCGGCCTGCTGCCGGCTCTGCGGCCTCTTCCGCGTCTTCGCCTTCGCCCTCAGACG
AGTCGGATCTCCCTTTGGGCCGCCTCCCCGCGTCGACTTTAAGACCAATGACTTACAAGGCAGCTGTAGA
TCTTAGCCACTTTTTAAAAGAAAAGGGGGGACTGGAAGGGCTAATTCACTCCCAACGAAGACAAGATCTG
CTTTTTGCTTGTACTGGGTCTCTCTGGTTAGACCAGATCTGAGCCTGGGAGCTCTCTGGCTAACTAGGGA
ACCCACTGCTTAAGCCTCAATAAAGCTTGCCTTGAGTGCTTCAAGTAGTGTGTGCCCGTCTGTTGTGTGA
CTCTGGTAACTAGAGATCCCTCAGACCCTTTTAGTCAGTGTGGAAAATCTCTAGCAGTACGTATAGTAGT
TCATGTCATCTTATTATTCAGTATTTATAACTTGCAAAGAAATGAATATCAGAGAGTGAGAGGAACTTGT
TTATTGCAGCTTATAATGGTTACAAATAAAGCAATAGCATCACAAATTTCACAAATAAAGCATTTTTTTC
ACTGCATTCTAGTTGTGGTTTGTCCAAACTCATCAATGTATCTTATCATGTCTGGCTCTAGCTATCCCGC
CCCTAACTCCGCCCATCCCGCCCCTAACTCCGCCCAGTTCCGCCCATTCTCCGCCCCATGGCTGACTAAT
TTTTTTTATTTATGCAGAGGCCGAGGCCGCCTCGGCCTCTGAGCTATTCCAGAAGTAGTGAGGAGGCTTT
TTTGGAGGCCTAGGGACGTACCCAATTCGCCCTATAGTGAGTCGTATTACGCGCGCTCACTGGCCGTCGT
TTTACAACGTCGTGACTGGGAAAACCCTGGCGTTACCCAACTTAATCGCCTTGCAGCACATCCCCCTTTC
GCCAGCTGGCGTAATAGCGAAGAGGCCCGCACCGATCGCCCTTCCCAACAGTTGCGCAGCCTGAATGGCG
AATGGG
[124 nt withheld, positions 3367-3490]
C
[91 nt withheld, positions 3492-3582]
A
[49 nt withheld, positions 3584-3632]
CCTTTGACGTTGGAGTCCACGTTCTTT
[37 nt withheld, positions 3660-3696]
ACCCTATCTCGGTCTATTCTTTTGATTTATAAGGGATTTTGCCGATTTCGGCCTATTGGTTAAAAAATGA
GCTGATTTAACAAAAATTTAACGCGAATTTTAACAAAATATTAACGCTTACAATTTAGGTGGCACTTTTC
GGGGAAATGTGCGCGGAACCCCTATTTGTTTATTTTTCTAAATACATTCAAATATGTATCCGCTCATGAG
ACAATAACCCTGATAAATGCTTCAATAATATTGAAAAAGGAAGAGTATGAGTATTCAACATTTCCGTGTC
GCCCTTATTCCCTTTTTTGCGGCATTTTGCCTTCCTGTTTTTGCTCACCCAGAAACGCTGGTGAAAGTAA
AAGATGCTGAAGATCAGTTGGGTGCACGAGTGGGTTACATCGAACTGGATCTCAACAGCGGTAAGATCCT
TGAGAGTTTTCGCCCCGAAGAACGTTTTCCAATGATGAGCACTTTTAAAGTTCTGCTATGTGGCGCGGTA
TTATCCCGTATTGACGCCGGGCAAGAGCAACTCGGTCGCCGCATACACTATTCTCAGAATGACTTGGTTG
AGTACTCACCAGTCACAGAAAAGCATCTTACGGATGGCATGACAGTAAGAGAATTATGCAGTGCTGCCAT
AACCATGAGTGATAACACTGCGGCCAACTTACTTCTGACAACGATCGGAGGACCGAAGGAGCTAACCGCT
TTTTTGCACAACATGGGGGATCATGTAACTCGCCTTGATCGTTGGGAACCGGAGCTGAATGAAGCCATAC
CAAACGACGAGCGTGACACCACGATGCCTGTAGCAATGGCAACAACGTTGCGCAAACTATTAACTGGCGA
ACTACTTACTCTAGCTTCCCGGCAACAATTAATAGACTGGATGGAGGCGGATAAAGTTGCAGGACCACTT
CTGCGCTCGGCCCTTCCGGCTGGCTGGTTTATTGCTGATAAATCTGGAGCCGGTGAGCGTGGGTCTCGCG
GTATCATTGCAGCACTGGGGCCAGATGGTAAGCCCTCCCGTATCGTAGTTATCTACACGACGGGGAGTCA
GGCAACTATGGATGAACGAAATAGACAGATCGCTGAGATAGGTGCCTCACTGATTAAGCATTGGTAACTG
TCAGACCAAGTTTACTCATATATACTTTAGATTGATTTAAAACTTCATTTTTAATTTAAAAGGATCTAGG
TGAAGATCCTTTTTGATAATCTCATGACCAAAATCCCTTAACGTGAGTTTTCGTTCCACTGAGCGTCAGA
CCCCGTAGAAAAGATCAAAGGATCTTCTTGAGATCCTTTTTTTCTGCGCGTAATCTGCTGCTTGCAAACA
AAAAAACCACCGCTACCAGCGGTGGTTTGTTTGCCGGATCAAGAGCTACCAACTCTTTTTCCGAAGGTAA
CTGGCTTCAGCAGAGCGCAGATACCAAATACTGTTCTTCTAGTGTAGCCGTAGTTAGGCCACCACTTCAA
GAACTCTGTAGCACCGCCTACATACCTCGCTCTGCTAATCCTGTTACCAGTGGCTGCTGCCAGTGGCGAT
AAGTCGTGTCTTACCGGGTTGGACTCAAGACGATAGTTACCGGATAAGGCGCAGCGGTCGGGCTGAACGG
GGGGTTCGTGCACACAGCCCAGCTTGGAGCGAACGACCTACACCGAACTGAGATACCTACAGCGTGAGCT
ATGAGAAAGCGCCACGCTTCCCGAAGGGAGAAAGGCGGACAGGTATCCGGTAAGCGGCAGGGTCGGAACA
GGAGAGCGCACGAGGGAGCTTCCAGGGGGAAACGCCTGGTATCTTTATAGTCCTGTCGGGTTTCGCCACC
TCTGACTTGAGCGTCGATTTTTGTGATGCTCGTCAGGGGGGCGGAGCCTATGGAAAAACGCCAGCAACGC
GGCCTTTTTACGGTTCCTGGCCTTTTGCTGGCCTTTTGCTCACATGTTCTTTCCTGCGTTATCCCCTGAT
TCTGTGGATAACCGTATTACCGCCTTTGAGTGAGCTGATACCGCTCGCCGCAGCCGAACGACCGAGCGCA
GCGAGTCAGTGAGCGAGGAAGCGGAAGAGCGCCCAATACGCAAACCGCCTCTCCCCGCGCGTTGGCCGAT
TCATTAATGCAGCTGGCACGACAGGTTTCCCGACTGGAAAGCGGGCAGTGAGCGCAACGCAATTAATGTG
AGTTAGCTCACTCATTAGGCACCCCAGGCTTTACACTTTATGCTTCCGGCTCGTATGTTGTGTGGAATTG
TGAGCGGATAACAATTTCACACAGGAAACAGCTATGACCATGATTACGCCAAGCGCGCAATTAACCCTCA
CTAAAGGGAACAAAAGCTGGAGCTGCAAGCTTAATGTAGTCTTATGCAATACTCTTGTAGTCTTGCAACA
TGGTAACGATGAGTTAGCAACATGCCTTACAAGGAGAGAAAAAGCACCGTGCATGCCGATTGGTGGAAGT
AAGGTGGTACGATCGTGCCTTATTAGGAAGGCAACAGACGGGTCTGACATGGATTGGACGAACCACTGAA
TTGCCGCATTGCAGAGATATTGTATTTAAGTGCCTAGCTCGATACATAAACGGGTCTCTCTGGTTAGACC
AGATCTGAGCCTGGGAGCTCTCTGGCTAACTAGGGAACCCACTGCTTAAGCCTCAATAAAGCTTGCCTTG
AGTGCTTCAAGTAGTGTGTGCCCGTCTGTTGTGTGACTCTGGTAACTAGAGATCCCTCAGACCCTTTTAG
TCAGTGTGGAAAATCTCTAGCAGTGGCGCCCGAACAGGGACTTGAAAGCGAAAGGGAAACCAGAGGAGCT
CTCTCGACGCAGGACTCGGCTTGCTGAAGCGCGCACGGCAAGAGGCGAGGGGCGGCGACTGGTGAGTACG
CCAAAAATTTTGACTAGCGGAGGCTAGAAGGAGAGAGATGGGTGCGAGAGCGTCAGTATTAAGCGGGGGA
GAATTAGATCGCGATGGGAAAAAATTCGGTTAAGGCCAGGGGGAAAGAAAAAATATAAATTAAAACATAT
AGTATGGGCAAGCAGGGAGCTAGAACGATTCGCAGTTAATCCTGGCCTGTTAGAAACATCAGAAGGCTGT
AGACAAATACTGGGACAGCTACAACCATCCCTTCAGACAGGATCAGAAGAACTTAGATCATTATATAATA
CAGTAGCAACCCTCTATTGTGTGCATCAAAGGATAGAGATAAAAGACACCAAGGAAGCTTTAGACAAGAT
AGAGGAAGAGCAAAACAAAAGTAAGACCACCGCACAGCAAGCGGCCGCTGATCTTCAGACCTGGAGGAGG
AGATATGAGGGACAATTGGAGAAGTGAATTATATAAATATAAAGTAGTAAAAATTGAACCATTAGGAGTA
GCACCCACCAAGGCAAAGAGAAGAGTGGTGCAGAGAGAAAAAAGAGCAGTGGGAATAGGAGCTTTGTTCC
TTGGGTTCTTGGGAGCAGCAGGAAGCACTATGGGCGCAGCGTCAATGACGCTGACGGTACAGGCCAGACA
ATTATTGTCTGGTATAGTGCAGCAGCAGAACAATTTGCTGAGGGCTATTGAGGCGCAACAGCATCTGTTG
CAACTCACAGTCTGGGGCATCAAGCAGCTCCAGGCAAGAATCCTGGCTGTGGAAAGATACCTAAAGGATC
AACAGCTCCTGGGGATTTGGGGTTGCTCTGGAAAACTCATTTGCACCACTGCTGTGCCTTGGAATGCTAG
TTGGAGTAATAAATCTCTGGAACAGATTTGGAATCACACGACCTGGATGGAGTGGGACAGAGAAATTAAC
AATTACACAAGCTTAATACACTCCTTAATTGAAGAATCGCAAAACCAGCAAGAAAAGAATGAACAAGAAT
TATTGGAATTAGATAAATGGGCAAGTTTGTGGAATTGGTTTAACATAACAAATTGGCTGTGGTATATAAA
ATTATTCATAATGATAGTAGGAGGCTTGGTAGGTTTAAGAATAGTTTTTGCTGTACTTTCTATAGTGAAT
AGAGTTAGGCAGGGATATTCACCATTATCGTTTCAGACCCACCTCCCAACCCCGAGGGGACCCAGAGAGG
GCCTATTTCCCATGATTCCTTCATATTTGCATATACGATACAAGGCTGTTAGAGAGATAATTAGAATTAA
TTTGACTGTAAACACAAAGATATTAGTACAAAATACGTGACGTAGAAAGTAATAATTTCTTGGGTAGTTT
GCAGTTTTAAAATTATGTTTTAAAATGGACTATCATATGCTTACCGTAACTTGAAAGTATTTCGATTTCT
TGGCTTTATATATCTTGTGGAAAGGACGAAACACCGGTACCACCCATTACCTATTGGTTTTAGAGCTAGA
AATAGCAAGTTAAAATAAGGCTAGTCCGTTATCAACTTGAAAAAGTGGCACCGAGTCGGTGCTTTTTTAA
GCTTGGCGTAACTAGATCTTGAGACAAATGGCAGTATTCATCCACAATTTTAAAAGAAAAGGGGGGATTG
GGGGGTACAGTGCAGGGGAAAGAATAGTAGACATAATAGCAACAGACATACAAACTAAAGAATTACAAAA
ACAAATTACAAAAATTCAAAATTTTCGGGTTTATTACAGGGACAGCAGAGATCCACTTTGGCGCCGGCTC
GAGGGGG
