>Addgene plasmid #77168 | EIF2AK3 gRNA (BRDN0001146966) | depositor partial sequence | sequence record 144628 | Target Sequence
GTACCACCCATTACCTATTG
