>Addgene plasmid #77168 | EIF2AK3 gRNA (BRDN0001146966) | addgene partial sequence | sequence record 187243 | hU6-F
GTAGAAAGTAATAATTTCTTGGGTAGTTTGCAGTTTTAAAATTATGTTTTAAAATGGACTATCATATGCT
TACCGTAACTTGAAAGTATTTCGATTTCTTGGCTTTATATATCTTGTGGAAAGGACGAAACACCGGTACC
ACCCATTACCTATTGGTTTTAGAGCTAGAAATAGCAAGTTAAAATAAGGCTAGTCCGTTATCAACTTGAA
AAAGTGGCACCGAGTCGGTGCTTTTTTAAGCTTGGCGTAACTAGATCTTGAGACAAATGGCAGTATTCAT
CCACAATTTTAAAAGAAAAGGGGGGATTGGGGGGTACAGTGCAGGGGAAAGAATAGTAGACATAATAGCA
ACAGACATACAAACTAAAGAATTACAAAAACAAATTACAAAAATTCAAAATTTTCGGGTTTATTACAGGG
ACAGCAGAGATCCACTTTGGCGCCGGCTCGAGGGGGCCCGGGTGCAAAGATGGATAAAGTTTTAAACAGA
GAGGAATCTTTGCAGCTAATGGACCTTCTAGGTCTTGAAAGGAGTGGGAATTGGCTCCGGTGCCCGTCAG
TGGGCAGAGC
